>Addgene plasmid #186978 | pLenti_CMV_PsCatCh2.0-YFP | addgene full sequence | sequence record 369135 | Addgene NGS Result
ATGCGACCCCAAATACTCCTCTTGCTGGCTTTGTTGACCCTTGGACTGGCTAACGGAACAGAAGGTCCCA
ACTTCTACGTTCCTTTCAGCAATAAGACAGGCGTAGTCAGATCCATGGGCTTCCAGCTCAATCCGGAATA
CCTGAACGAAACAATTTTGCTGGACGACTGTACGCCAATCTATCTGAACGTCGGTCCCCTGTGGGAGCAA
AAGGTTGCCCGAGGTACGCAATGGTTTGGTGTTATCCTCTCGTTGGCGTTTCTCATCTATTATATATGGA
TAACATATAAGGCGACTTGCGGATGGGAAGAACTGTACGTGTGTACGATCGAATTTTGTAAAATTGTAAT
TGAACTCTACTTCGAGTTTTCGCCTCCGGCGATGATATATCAGACCAACGGAGAGGTAACGCCCTGGTTG
CGATATGCTGAATGGCTCTTGACCTGCCCAGTCATTTGCATACATTTGAGTAACATTACAGGACTCAATG
ACGACTATTCGGGCCGAACTATGTCCCTGATCACATCCGACCTGGGAGGCATCTGCATGGCCGTTACTTC
CGCCTTGAGTAAAGGCTGGTTGAAGTGGCTCTTTTTCGTGATCGGCTGTTGTTACGGTGCTAGTACGTTT
TATCATGCGGCGCTCATATATATAGAAAGTTACTACACTATGCCTCACGGTGTTTGTAAAAACATGGTAT
TGGCGATGGCAGCGGTATTTTTTACAAGTTGGTTCATGTTTCCCGGTTTGTTCCTGGCAGGCCCTGAAGG
AACCAATGCACTGTCGTGGGCGGGCTCGACTATCGGTCATACCGTGGCAGATTTGCTCTCCAAAAACGCC
TGGGGTATGATTGGTCACTTCCTCCGACTGGAGATACACAAACATATAATTATTCATGGTGATGTTCGTC
GCCCGATAACGGTTAATACCTTGGGACGAGAAGTCACGGTGTCGTGTTTTGTCGATAAAGAAGAGGAGGA
TGAAGACGAACGTATCAGCACTAAGACCTACGCGAACCGGGCACTCGAGAAATCCAGAATTACTTCTGAA
GGGGAGTATATCCCTCTGGATCAAATAGACATCAATGTTGTCGACACTAGTTCTAGAATGGTGAGCAAGG
GCGAGGAGCTGTTCACCGGGGTGGTGCCCATCCTGGTCGAGCTGGACGGCGACGTAAACGGCCACAAGTT
CAGCGTGTCCGGCGAGGGCGAGGGCGATGCCACCTACGGCAAGCTGACCCTGAAGTTCATCTGCACCACC
GGCAAGCTGCCCGTGCCCTGGCCCACCCTCGTGACCACCTTCGGCTACGGCCTGCAGTGCTTCGCCCGCT
ACCCCGACCACATGAAGCAGCACGACTTCTTCAAGTCCGCCATGCCCGAAGGCTACGTCCAGGAGCGCAC
CATCTTCTTCAAGGACGACGGCAACTACAAGACCCGCGCCGAGGTGAAGTTCGAGGGCGACACCCTGGTG
AACCGCATCGAGCTGAAGGGCATCGACTTCAAGGAGGACGGCAACATCCTGGGGCACAAGCTGGAGTACA
ACTACAACAGCCACAACGTCTATATCATGGCCGACAAGCAGAAGAACGGCATCAAGGTGAACTTCAAGAT
CCGCCACAACATCGAGGACGGCAGCGTGCAGCTCGCCGACCACTACCAGCAGAACACCCCCATCGGCGAC
GGCCCCGTGCTGCTGCCCGACAACCACTACCTGAGCTACCAGTCCGCCCTGAGCAAAGACCCCAACGAGA
AGCGCGATCACATGGTCCTGCTGGAGTTCGTGACCGCCGCCGGGATCACTCTCGGCATGGACGAGCTGTA
CAAGTCTAGATTTTGCTATGAAAATGAAGTTTAAAATTCGATATCAAGCTTATCGATAATCAACCTCTGG
ATTACAAAATTTGTGAAAGATTGACTGGTATTCTTAACTATGTTGCTCCTTTTACGCTATGTGGATACGC
TGCTTTAATGCCTTTGTATCATGCTATTGCTTCCCGTATGGCTTTCATTTTCTCCTCCTTGTATAAATCC
TGGTTGCTGTCTCTTTATGAGGAGTTGTGGCCCGTTGTCAGGCAACGTGGCGTGGTGTGCACTGTGTTTG
CTGACGCAACCCCCACTGGTTGGGGCATTGCCACCACCTGTCAGCTCCTTTCCGGGACTTTCGCTTTCCC
CCTCCCTATTGCCACGGCGGAACTCATCGCCGCCTGCCTTGCCCGCTGCTGGACAGGGGCTCGGCTGTTG
GGCACTGACAATTCCGTGGTGTTGTCGGGGAAATCATCGTCCTTTCCTTGGCTGCTCGCCTGTGTTGCCA
CCTGGATTCTGCGCGGGACGTCCTTCTGCTACGTCCCTTCGGCCCTCAATCCAGCGGACCTTCCTTCCCG
CGGCCTGCTGCCGGCTCTGCGGCCTCTTCCGCGTCTTCGCCTTCGCCCTCAGACGAGTCGGATCTCCCTT
TGGGCCGCCTCCCCGCATCGATACCGTCGACCTCGAGACCTAGAAAAACATGGAGCAATCACAAGTAGCA
ATACAGCAGCTACCAATGCTGATTGTGCCTGGCTAGAAGCACAAGAGGAGGAGGAGGTGGGTTTTCCAGT
CACACCTCAGGTACCTTTAAGACCAATGACTTACAAGGCAGCTGTAGATCTTAGCCACTTTTTAAAAGAA
AAGGGGGGACTGGAAGGGCTAATTCACTCCCAACGAAGACAAGATATCCTTGATCTGTGGATCTACCACA
CACAAGGCTACTTCCCTGATTGGCAGAACTACACACCAGGGCCAGGGATCAGATATCCACTGACCTTTGG
ATGGTGCTACAAGCTAGTACCAGTTGAGCAAGAGAAGGTAGAAGAAGCCAATGAAGGAGAGAACACCCGC
TTGTTACACCCTGTGAGCCTGCATGGGATGGATGACCCGGAGAGAGAAGTATTAGAGTGGAGGTTTGACA
GCCGCCTAGCATTTCATCACATGGCCCGAGAGCTGCATCCGGACTGTACTGGGTCTCTCTGGTTAGACCA
GATCTGAGCCTGGGAGCTCTCTGGCTAACTAGGGAACCCACTGCTTAAGCCTCAATAAAGCTTGCCTTGA
GTGCTTCAAGTAGTGTGTGCCCGTCTGTTGTGTGACTCTGGTAACTAGAGATCCCTCAGACCCTTTTAGT
CAGTGTGGAAAATCTCTAGCAGGGCCCGTTTAAACCCGCTGATCAGCCTCGACTGTGCCTTCTAGTTGCC
AGCCATCTGTTGTTTGCCCCTCCCCCGTGCCTTCCTTGACCCTGGAAGGTGCCACTCCCACTGTCCTTTC
CTAATAAAATGAGGAAATTGCATCGCATTGTCTGAGTAGGTGTCATTCTATTCTGGGGGGTGGGGTGGGG
CAGGACAGCAAGGGGGAGGATTGGGAAGACAATAGCAGGCATGCTGGGGATGCGGTGGGCTCTATGGCTT
CTGAGGCGGAAAGAACCAGCTGGGGCTCTAGGGGGTATCCCC
[124 nt withheld, positions 3473-3596]
C
[91 nt withheld, positions 3598-3688]
A
[49 nt withheld, positions 3690-3738]
CCTTTGACGTTGGAGTCCACGTTCTTT
[37 nt withheld, positions 3766-3802]
ACCCTATCTCGGTCTATTCTTTTGATTTATAAGGGATTTTGCCGATTTCGGCCTATTGGTTAAAAAATGA
GCTGATTTAACAAAAATTTAACGCGAATTAATTCTGTGGAATGTGTGTCAGTTAGGGTGTGGAAAGTCCC
CAGGCTCCCCAGCAGGCAGAAGTATGCAAAGCATGCATCTCAATTAGTCAGCAACCAGGTGTGGAAAGTC
CCCAGGCTCCCCAGCAGGCAGAAGTATGCAAAGCATGCATCTCAATTAGTCAGCAACCATAGTCCCGCCC
CTAACTCCGCCCATCCCGCCCCTAACTCCGCCCAGTTCCGCCCATTCTCCGCCCCATGGCTGACTAATTT
TTTTTATTTATGCAGAGGCCGAGGCCGCCTCTGCCTCTGAGCTATTCCAGAAGTAGTGAGGAGGCTTTTT
TGGAGGCCTAGGCTTTTGCAAAAAGCTCCCGGGAGCTTGTATATCCATTTTCGGATCTGATCAGCACGTG
TTGACAATTAATCATCGGCATAGTATATCGGCATAGTATAATACGACAAGGTGAGGAACTAAACCATGGC
CAAGTTGACCAGTGCCGTTCCGGTGCTCACCGCGCGCGACGTCGCCGGAGCGGTCGAGTTCTGGACCGAC
CGGCTCGGGTTCTCCCGGGACTTCGTGGAGGACGACTTCGCCGGTGTGGTCCGGGACGACGTGACCCTGT
TCATCAGCGCGGTCCAGGACCAGGTGGTGCCGGACAACACCCTGGCCTGGGTGTGGGTGCGCGGCCTGGA
CGAGCTGTACGCCGAGTGGTCGGAGGTCGTGTCCACGAACTTCCGGGACGCCTCCGGGCCGGCCATGACC
GAGATCGGCGAGCAGCCGTGGGGGCGGGAGTTCGCCCTGCGCGACCCGGCCGGCAACTGCGTGCACTTCG
TGGCCGAGGAGCAGGACTGACACGTGCTACGAGATTTCGATTCCACCGCCGCCTTCTATGAAAGGTTGGG
CTTCGGAATCGTTTTCCGGGACGCCGGCTGGATGATCCTCCAGCGCGGGGATCTCATGCTGGAGTTCTTC
GCCCACCCCAACTTGTTTATTGCAGCTTATAATGGTTACAAATAAAGCAATAGCATCACAAATTTCACAA
ATAAAGCATTTTTTTCACTGCATTCTAGTTGTGGTTTGTCCAAACTCATCAATGTATCTTATCATGTCTG
TATACCGTCGACCTCTAGCTAGAGCTTGGCGTAATCATGGTCATAGCTGTTTCCTGTGTGAAATTGTTAT
CCGCTCACAATTCCACACAACATACGAGCCGGAAGCATAAAGTGTAAAGCCTGGGGTGCCTAATGAGTGA
GCTAACTCACATTAATTGCGTTGCGCTCACTGCCCGCTTTCCAGTCGGGAAACCTGTCGTGCCAGCTGCA
TTAATGAATCGGCCAACGCGCGGGGAGAGGCGGTTTGCGTATTGGGCGCTCTTCCGCTTCCTCGCTCACT
GACTCGCTGCGCTCGGTCGTTCGGCTGCGGCGAGCGGTATCAGCTCACTCAAAGGCGGTAATACGGTTAT
CCACAGAATCAGGGGATAACGCAGGAAAGAACATGTGAGCAAAAGGCCAGCAAAAGGCCAGGAACCGTAA
AAAGGCCGCGTTGCTGGCGTTTTTCCATAGGCTCCGCCCCCCTGACGAGCATCACAAAAATCGACGCTCA
AGTCAGAGGTGGCGAAACCCGACAGGACTATAAAGATACCAGGCGTTTCCCCCTGGAAGCTCCCTCGTGC
GCTCTCCTGTTCCGACCCTGCCGCTTACCGGATACCTGTCCGCCTTTCTCCCTTCGGGAAGCGTGGCGCT
TTCTCATAGCTCACGCTGTAGGTATCTCAGTTCGGTGTAGGTCGTTCGCTCCAAGCTGGGCTGTGTGCAC
GAACCCCCCGTTCAGCCCGACCGCTGCGCCTTATCCGGTAACTATCGTCTTGAGTCCAACCCGGTAAGAC
ACGACTTATCGCCACTGGCAGCAGCCACTGGTAACAGGATTAGCAGAGCGAGGTATGTAGGCGGTGCTAC
AGAGTTCTTGAAGTGGTGGCCTAACTACGGCTACACTAGAAGAACAGTATTTGGTATCTGCGCTCTGCTG
AAGCCAGTTACCTTCGGAAAAAGAGTTGGTAGCTCTTGATCCGGCAAACAAACCACCGCTGGTAGCGGTG
GTTTTTTTGTTTGCAAGCAGCAGATTACGCGCAGAAAAAAAGGATCTCAAGAAGATCCTTTGATCTTTTC
TACGGGGTCTGACGCTCAGTGGAACGAAAACTCACGTTAAGGGATTTTGGTCATGAGATTATCAAAAAGG
ATCTTCACCTAGATCCTTTTAAATTAAAAATGAAGTTTTAAATCAATCTAAAGTATATATGAGTAAACTT
GGTCTGACAGTTACCAATGCTTAATCAGTGAGGCACCTATCTCAGCGATCTGTCTATTTCGTTCATCCAT
AGTTGCCTGACTCCCCGTCGTGTAGATAACTACGATACGGGAGGGCTTACCATCTGGCCCCAGTGCTGCA
ATGATACCGCGAGACCCACGCTCACCGGCTCCAGATTTATCAGCAATAAACCAGCCAGCCGGAAGGGCCG
AGCGCAGAAGTGGTCCTGCAACTTTATCCGCCTCCATCCAGTCTATTAATTGTTGCCGGGAAGCTAGAGT
AAGTAGTTCGCCAGTTAATAGTTTGCGCAACGTTGTTGCCATTGCTACAGGCATCGTGGTGTCACGCTCG
TCGTTTGGTATGGCTTCATTCAGCTCCGGTTCCCAACGATCAAGGCGAGTTACATGATCCCCCATGTTGT
GCAAAAAAGCGGTTAGCTCCTTCGGTCCTCCGATCGTTGTCAGAAGTAAGTTGGCCGCAGTGTTATCACT
CATGGTTATGGCAGCACTGCATAATTCTCTTACTGTCATGCCATCCGTAAGATGCTTTTCTGTGACTGGT
GAGTACTCAACCAAGTCATTCTGAGAATAGTGTATGCGGCGACCGAGTTGCTCTTGCCCGGCGTCAATAC
GGGATAATACCGCGCCACATAGCAGAACTTTAAAAGTGCTCATCATTGGAAAACGTTCTTCGGGGCGAAA
ACTCTCAAGGATCTTACCGCTGTTGAGATCCAGTTCGATGTAACCCACTCGTGCACCCAACTGATCTTCA
GCATCTTTTACTTTCACCAGCGTTTCTGGGTGAGCAAAAACAGGAAGGCAAAATGCCGCAAAAAAGGGAA
TAAGGGCGACACGGAAATGTTGAATACTCATACTCTTCCTTTTTCAATATTATTGAAGCATTTATCAGGG
TTATTGTCTCATGAGCGGATACATATTTGAATGTATTTAGAAAAATAAACAAATAGGGGTTCCGCGCACA
TTTCCCCGAAAAGTGCCACCTGACGTCGACGGATCGGGAGATCTCCCGATCCCCTATGGTGCACTCTCAG
TACAATCTGCTCTGATGCCGCATAGTTAAGCCAGTATCTGCTCCCTGCTTGTGTGTTGGAGGTCGCTGAG
TAGTGCGCGAGCAAAATTTAAGCTACAACAAGGCAAGGCTTGACCGACAATTGCATGAAGAATCTGCTTA
GGGTTAGGCGTTTTGCGCTGCTTCGCGATGTACGGGCCAGATATACGCGTTGACATTGATTATTGACTAG
TTATTAATAGTAATCAATTACGGGGTCATTAGTTCATAGCCCATATATGGAGTTCCGCGTTACATAACTT
ACGGTAAATGGCCCGCCTGGCTGACCGCCCAACGACCCCCGCCCATTGACGTCAATAATGACGTATGTTC
CCATAGTAACGCCAATAGGGACTTTCCATTGACGTCAATGGGTGGAGTATTTACGGTAAACTGCCCACTT
GGCAGTACATCAAGTGTATCATATGCCAAGTACGCCCCCTATTGACGTCAATGACGGTAAATGGCCCGCC
TGGCATTATGCCCAGTACATGACCTTATGGGACTTTCCTACTTGGCAGTACATCTACGTATTAGTCATCG
CTATTACCATGGTGATGCGGTTTTGGCAGTACATCAATGGGCGTGGATAGCGGTTTGACTCACGGGGATT
TCCAAGTCTCCACCCCATTGACGTCAATGGGAGTTTGTTTTGGCACCAAAATCAACGGGACTTTCCAAAA
TGTCGTAACAACTCCGCCCCATTGACGCAAATGGGCGGTAGGCGTGTACGGTGGGAGGTCTATATAAGCA
GCGCGTTTTGCCTGTACTGGGTCTCTCTGGTTAGACCAGATCTGAGCCTGGGAGCTCTCTGGCTAACTAG
GGAACCCACTGCTTAAGCCTCAATAAAGCTTGCCTTGAGTGCTTCAAGTAGTGTGTGCCCGTCTGTTGTG
TGACTCTGGTAACTAGAGATCCCTCAGACCCTTTTAGTCAGTGTGGAAAATCTCTAGCAGTGGCGCCCGA
ACAGGGACTTGAAAGCGAAAGGGAAACCAGAGGAGCTCTCTCGACGCAGGACTCGGCTTGCTGAAGCGCG
CACGGCAAGAGGCGAGGGGCGGCGACTGGTGAGTACGCCAAAAATTTTGACTAGCGGAGGCTAGAAGGAG
AGAGATGGGTGCGAGAGCGTCAGTATTAAGCGGGGGAGAATTAGATCGCGATGGGAAAAAATTCGGTTAA
GGCCAGGGGGAAAGAAAAAATATAAATTAAAACATATAGTATGGGCAAGCAGGGAGCTAGAACGATTCGC
AGTTAATCCTGGCCTGTTAGAAACATCAGAAGGCTGTAGACAAATACTGGGACAGCTACAACCATCCCTT
CAGACAGGATCAGAAGAACTTAGATCATTATATAATACAGTAGCAACCCTCTATTGTGTGCATCAAAGGA
TAGAGATAAAAGACACCAAGGAAGCTTTAGACAAGATAGAGGAAGAGCAAAACAAAAGTAAGACCACCGC
ACAGCAAGCGGCCGCTGATCTTCAGACCTGGAGGAGGAGATATGAGGGACAATTGGAGAAGTGAATTATA
TAAATATAAAGTAGTAAAAATTGAACCATTAGGAGTAGCACCCACCAAGGCAAAGAGAAGAGTGGTGCAG
AGAGAAAAAAGAGCAGTGGGAATAGGAGCTTTGTTCCTTGGGTTCTTGGGAGCAGCAGGAAGCACTATGG
GCGCAGCGTCAATGACGCTGACGGTACAGGCCAGACAATTATTGTCTGGTATAGTGCAGCAGCAGAACAA
TTTGCTGAGGGCTATTGAGGCGCAACAGCATCTGTTGCAACTCACAGTCTGGGGCATCAAGCAGCTCCAG
GCAAGAATCCTGGCTGTGGAAAGATACCTAAAGGATCAACAGCTCCTGGGGATTTGGGGTTGCTCTGGAA
AACTCATTTGCACCACTGCTGTGCCTTGGAATGCTAGTTGGAGTAATAAATCTCTGGAACAGATTTGGAA
TCACACGACCTGGATGGAGTGGGACAGAGAAATTAACAATTACACAAGCTTAATACACTCCTTAATTGAA
GAATCGCAAAACCAGCAAGAAAAGAATGAACAAGAATTATTGGAATTAGATAAATGGGCAAGTTTGTGGA
ATTGGTTTAACATAACAAATTGGCTGTGGTATATAAAATTATTCATAATGATAGTAGGAGGCTTGGTAGG
TTTAAGAATAGTTTTTGCTGTACTTTCTATAGTGAATAGAGTTAGGCAGGGATATTCACCATTATCGTTT
CAGACCCACCTCCCAACCCCGAGGGGACCCGACAGGCCCGAAGGAATAGAAGAAGAAGGTGGAGAGAGAG
ACAGAGACAGATCCATTCGATTAGTGAACGGATCGGCACTGCGTGCGCCAATTCTGCAGACAAATGGCAG
TATTCATCCACAATTTTAAAAGAAAAGGGGGGATTGGGGGGTACAGTGCAGGGGAAAGAATAGTAGACAT
AATAGCAACAGACATACAAACTAAAGAATTACAAAAACAAATTACAAAAATTCAAAATTTTCGGGTTTAT
TACAGGGACAGCAGAGATCCAGTTTGGTTAATTAAGCTTGGGAGTTCCGCGTTACATAACTTACGGTAAA
TGGCCCGCCTGGCTGACCGCCCAACGACCCCCGCCCATTGACGTCAATAATGACGTATGTTCCCATAGTA
ACGCCAATAGGGACTTTCCATTGACGTCAATGGGTGGAGCATTTACGGTAAACTGCCCACTTGGCAGTAC
ATCAAGTGTATCATATGCCAAGTACGCCCCCTATTGACGTCAATGACGGTAAATGGCCCGCCTGGCATTA
TGCCCAGTACATGACCTTATGGGACTTTCCTACTTGGCAGTACATCTACGTATTAGTCATCGCTATTACC
ATGGTGATGCGGTTTTGGCAGTACATCAATGGGCGTGGATAGCGGTTTGACTCACGGGGATTTCCAAGTC
TCCACCCCATTGACGTCAATGGGAGTTTGTTTTGGCACCAAAATCAACGGGACTTTCCAAAATGTCGTAA
CAACTCCGCCCCATTGACGCAAATGGGCGGTAGGCGTGTACGGTGGGAGGTCTATATAAGCAGAGCTCGT
TTAGTGAACCGTCAGATCGCCTGGAGACGCCATCCACGCTGTTTTGACCTCCATAGAAGACACCGACTCT
AGAG
Features (pLannotate 1.2.2; 33 found; start..end, strand, type, name):
     52..150     +  CDS            RHO (fragment): OPSD_BOVIN - Experimental evidence at protein level: Swiss-Prot protein existence level 1. Photoreceptor required for image-forming vision at low light intensity. Required for photoreceptor cell viability after birth (By similarity). Light-induced isomerization of 11-cis to all-trans retinal triggers a conformational change that activates signaling via G- proteins (PubMed:10926528, PubMed:12044163, PubMed:11972040, PubMed:16908857, PubMed:16586416, PubMed:17060607, PubMed:17449675, PubMed:18818650, PubMed:21389983, PubMed:22198838, PubMed:23579341, PubMed:25205354, PubMed:27458239). Subsequent
   1024..1089    +  CDS            KCNJ2 (fragment): KCNJ2_HUMAN - Also known as IRK1. Experimental evidence at protein level: Swiss-Prot protein existence level 1. Probably participates in establishing action potential waveform and excitability of neuronal and muscle tissues. Inward rectifier potassium channels are characterized by a greater tendency to allow potassium to flow into the cell rather than out of it. Their voltage dependence is regulated by the concentration of extracellular potassium; as external potassium is raised, the voltage range of the channel opening shifts to more positive voltages. The inward rectification is mainly due t
   1108..1824    +  CDS            EYFP: EYFP is a basic (constitutively fluorescent) green/yellow fluorescent protein published in 1996, derived from Aequorea victoria. It is reported to be a very rapidly-maturing weak dimer with high acid sensitivity.
   1855..1878    +  misc_feature   MCS (fragment): pBluescript multiple cloning site
   1878..2466    +  misc_feature   WPRE: woodchuck hepatitis virus posttranscriptional regulatory element
   2403..2984    +  CDS            nef (fragment): NEF_HV1H2 - Experimental evidence at protein level: Swiss-Prot protein existence level 1. Extracellular Nef protein targets CD4(+) T-lymphocytes for apoptosis by interacting with CXCR4 surface receptors. From Human immunodeficiency virus type 1 group M subtype B (isolate HXB2) (HIV-1).
   2991..3171    +  LTR            5' LTR (truncated): truncated 5' long terminal repeat (LTR) from HIV-1
   3203..3427    +  polyA_signal   bGH poly(A) signal: bovine growth hormone polyadenylation signal
   3431..3452    +  promoter       SV40 promoter (fragment): SV40 enhancer and early promoter
   3473..3901    +  rep_origin     f1 ori (sequence partly withheld): f1 bacteriophage origin of replication; arrow indicates direction of (+) strand synthesis
   3915..4244    +  promoter       SV40 promoter: SV40 enhancer and early promoter
   4292..4339    +  promoter       EM7 promoter: synthetic bacterial promoter&nbsp
   4358..4732    +  CDS            BleoR: antibiotic-binding protein; Sh ble from Streptoalloteichus hindustanus; confers resistance to bleomycin, phleomycin, and Zeocin™
   4742..4867    +  CDS            ble (fragment): BLE_KLEPN - Experimental evidence at protein level: Swiss-Prot protein existence level 1. Binding protein with a strong affinity to the bleomycin family of antibiotics. Binds to CL990; an antimitotic-antibiotic compound. From Klebsiella pneumoniae.
   4862..4983    +  polyA_signal   SV40 poly(A) signal: SV40 polyadenylation signal
   5056..5072    -  protein_bind   lac operator: The lac repressor binds to the lac operator to inhibit transcription in E. coli. This inhibition can be relieved by adding lactose or isopropyl-β-D-thiogalactopyranoside (IPTG). lac repressor encoded by lacI
   5080..5110    -  promoter       lac promoter: promoter for the E. coli lac operon
   5125..5146    -  protein_bind   CAP binding site: CAP binding activates transcription in the presence of cAMP. E. coli catabolite activator protein
   5159..5251    -  CDS            lacI (fragment): lac repressor; lacI; The lac repressor binds to the lac operator to inhibit transcription in E. coli. This inhibition can be relieved by adding lactose or isopropyl-β-D-thiogalactopyranoside (IPTG).
   5434..6022    -  rep_origin     ori: high-copy-number ColE1/pMB1/pBR322/pUC origin of replication
   6193..7053    -  CDS            AmpR: β-lactamase; bla; confers resistance to ampicillin, carbenicillin, and related antibiotics
   7054..7158    -  promoter       AmpR promoter: bla
   7217..7269    -  misc_feature   bom (fragment): basis of mobility region from pBR322
   7424..7803    +  enhancer       CMV enhancer: human cytomegalovirus immediate early enhancer
   7804..8003    +  promoter       CMV promoter: human cytomegalovirus (CMV) immediate early promoter
   8021..8201    +  LTR            5' LTR (truncated): truncated 5' long terminal repeat (LTR) from HIV-1
   8248..8373    +  misc_feature   HIV-1 Ψ: packaging signal of human immunodeficiency virus type 1
   8357..8720    +  CDS            HIV-1 gag (fragment): gag protein from human immunodeficiency virus 1; gag
   8866..9099    +  misc_feature   RRE: The Rev response element (RRE) of HIV-1 allows for Rev-dependent mRNA export from the nucleus to the cytoplasm.
   9476..9576    +  CDS            Rev (fragment): human immunodeficiency virus 1 (HIV-1) Rev protein; rev; enhances nuclear export of unspliced and incompletely spliced viral mRNAs
   9626..9743    +  misc_feature   cPPT/CTS: central polypurine tract and central termination sequence of HIV-1
   9802..10105   +  enhancer       CMV enhancer: human cytomegalovirus immediate early enhancer
  10106..10309   +  promoter       CMV promoter: human cytomegalovirus (CMV) immediate early promoter
