[The description below was written by a language model from this plasmid's Addgene catalogue record and pLannotate feature annotations shown in this document.]
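Description:
pLenti_CMV_PsCatCh2.0-YFP is a 10,386 bp HIV-1-based lentiviral transfer plasmid built on the FCMV backbone for expressing the channelrhodopsin PsCatCh2.0 in mammalian cells, either by direct transfection or after packaging into lentiviral particles. In bacteria it is maintained through a high-copy ColE1/pUC-type origin and selected with ampicillin via the β-lactamase gene. An f1 origin is also present. The backbone additionally carries an SV40/EM7-driven BleoR cassette with an SV40 poly(A) signal, which lies outside the LTR-flanked region and so would not be transferred with the viral genome.

The viral genome is transcribed from an upstream CMV enhancer/promoter fused to a truncated 5' LTR, an arrangement that typically makes genomic RNA production Tat-independent. This is followed by the Ψ packaging signal with a partial gag sequence, the RRE for Rev-dependent nuclear export, and the cPPT/CTS, which aids nuclear import of the reverse-transcribed genome. An internal CMV enhancer/promoter then drives the 1,854 bp insert, which spans the sequence numbering origin of the circular record. The annotation does not name the opsin core itself, but it detects a short bovine rhodopsin-derived fragment near the start of the reading frame and a KCNJ2 (Kir2.1) fragment just upstream of the C-terminal EYFP. Such Kir2.1 fragments are commonly used as membrane trafficking signals in optogenetic tools, although the record does not state the roles of these fragments. A WPRE downstream of the fusion enhances transcript stability and expression, and the cassette ends in a truncated 3' LTR followed by a bGH poly(A) signal.

The construct is intended for optogenetic depolarisation with fluorescent visualisation of the channel. It was deposited in connection with work on channelrhodopsins with low proton conductance that reduce neuronal acidification.
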