Addgene plasmid #186978: pLenti_CMV_PsCatCh2.0-YFP
Purpose: Expresses PsCatCh2.0 channelrhodopsin in mammalian cells
Depositing lab: Adam Cohen. Depositing organization: Harvard University. Publication: Diminishing neuronal acidification by channelrhodopsins with low proton conduction. Hayward RF, Brooks FP 3rd, Yang S, Gao S, Cohen AE. eLife. 2023 Oct 6;12:RP86833. doi: 10.7554/eLife.86833. PubMed 37801078.
Backbone
  Vector backbone: FCMV
  Total vector size (bp): 10386
  Vector type: Mammalian Expression, Lentiviral
Growth in bacteria
  Bacterial resistance: Ampicillin, 100 μg/mL
  Growth temperature: 30°C
  Growth strain: NEB Stable
  Copy number: Unknown
Gene/Insert
  Gene/Insert name: PsCatCh2.0-YFP
  Insert size (bp): 1854
  Promoter: CMV
  Tag / fusion protein: eYFP (C terminal on insert)
  Cloning method: Gibson Cloning
  Sequencing primers: 5′ atgcgaccccaaatactcct
Terms and licenses: Academic/Nonprofit Terms; Industry Terms: Not Available to Industry
Depositor comments: Please visit https://www.biorxiv.org/content/10.1101/2023.02.07.527404v1 for bioRxiv preprint.
How to cite: pLenti_CMV_PsCatCh2.0-YFP was a gift from Adam Cohen (Addgene plasmid # 186978 ; http://n2t.net/addgene:186978 ; RRID:Addgene_186978)
